>Addgene plasmid #237389 | pTG614 | addgene full sequence | sequence record 471702 | Addgene NGS Result
TTGAGATCCTTTTTTTCTGCGCGTAATCTGCTGCTTGCAAACAAAAAAACCACCGCTACCAGCGGTGGTT
TGTTTGCCGGATCAAGAGCTACCAACTCTTTTTCCGAAGGTAACTGGCTTCAGCAGAGCGCAGATACCAA
ATACTGTTCTTCTAGTGTAGCCGTAGTTAGGCCACCACTTCAAGAACTCTGTAGCACCGCCTACATACCT
CGCTCTGCTAATCCTGTTACCAGTGGCTGCTGCCAGTGGCGATAAGTCGTGTCTTACCGGGTTGGACTCA
AGACGATAGTTACCGGATAAGGCGCAGCGGTCGGGCTGAACGGGGGGTTAGTGCACACAGCCCAGCTTGG
AGCGAACGACCTACACCGAACTGAGATACCTACAGCGTGAGCTATGAGAAAGCGCCACGCTTCCCGAAGG
GAGAAAGGCGGACAGGTATCCGGTAAGCGGCAGGGTCGGAACAGGAGAGCGCACGAGGGAGCTTCCAGGG
GGAAACGCCTGGTATCTTTATAGTCCTGTCGGGTTTCGCCACCTCTGACTTGAGCGTCGATTTTTGTGAT
GCTCGTCAGGGGGGCGGAGCCTATGGAAAAACGCCAGCAACGCGGCCTTTTTACGGTTCCTGGCCTTTTG
CTGGCCTTTTGCTCACATGTTCTTTCCTGCGTTATCCCCTGATTCTGTGGATAACCGTATTACCGCCTTT
GAGTGAGCTGATACCGCTCGCCGCAGCCGAACGACCGAGCGCAGCGAGTCAGTGAGCGAGGAAGCGGAAC
AGCGCCCAATACGCAAACCGCCTCTCCCCGCGCGTTGGCCGATTCATTAATGCAGCTGGCACGACAGGTT
TCCCGACTGGAAAGCGGGCAGTGAGCGCAACGCAATTAATGTGAGTTAGCTCACTCATTAGGCACCCCAG
GCTTTACACTTTATGCTTCCGGCTCGTATGTTGTGTGGAATTGTGAGCGGATAACAATTTCACACAGGAA
ACAGCTATGACCATGATTACGCCAAGCTCGTTATCGATTTCCTAGGTTCACAATTTTCCTGCTCGGACAT
GTCATTTGCCCTACTAGTCCGGAGGCTCCGGAGGCTCCTGCACCAGAACCTCCGCCAGAACCGCCTCCGG
ATCCCGATGCAGATCCTCCGCTAGCCTGAAAATTTAAATAGCAGACTCTCGTTCATGTGTATAACTTCGT
ATAATGTATGCTATACGAAGTTATTCGCGAGATCACCAAAAACGGAACGTTGAGCTGGACGGAAATAGTG
GTAAAGTGACATGATTATAGTTTGAAGATTTCTAATTTCACAATTAGAGCAAATGTTGTTCGGTATTTAT
TTTCAACGGTATTTATACTATTTTCCACCTTTTTCTAGAACATTCGAGCTGCTTGTTGCAAAAGGAGGGC
GACTCACATTCGGTACATGGAAAAGTAGTGTACACAATAAAGAGACCCAGATACATTTTCCGTCTGCGTC
TCTTTGCACCCACCGGGAGTATTTTCAAACGAATGCATCTAGGACCTTCTAGAACATTCTGTAAGGCTGC
AGAATGCGGGTATATAAGGAAAGCGGGCTCAGAGGAAGCCAACACGCTTTGTTCTAGTGCATCTAAAAAA
CTTCGAAAATATGTCAAATCTTCTCACTGTTCATCAAAATCTTCCAGCACTTCCAGTTGACGCGACAAGT
GATGAAGTTCGCAAGAACCTCATGGATATGTTCCGTGACAGACAAGCCTTCTCGGAACACACTTGGAAGA
TGCTTCTCTCAGTGTGCCGTTCTTGGGCTGCCTGGTGCAAGCTTAACAACCGCAAGTGGTTCCCAGCCGA
GCCAGAAGACGTTCGTGACTACTTGCTCTACCTCCAAGCTCGTGGATTGGCGGTGAAGACGATCCAACAA
CATCTCGGACAGCTCAATATGCTCCATCGCCGATCTGGACTTCCACGCCCATCAGATTCTAATGCCGTAT
CTCTCGTAATGAGACGTATCCGCAAGGAAAATGTTGATGCTGGAGAGAGAGCCAAGCAAGCCCTTGCATT
CGAGAGGTAAGTTTAAACATGATTTTACTAACTAACTAATCTGATTTAAATTTTCAGAACCGACTTCGAT
CAGGTCCGTTCTCTTATGGAAAATTCCGATCGTTGCCAGGACATCCGAAACCTCGCCTTCCTCGGAATTG
CTTACAACACACTTCTCCGTATCGCCGAAATTGCCCGCATTCGCGTCAAGGATATTAGTCGCACAGACGG
AGGAAGAATGCTCATCCACATCGGACGTACAAAAACGCTGGTCTCGACTGCCGGAGTCGAAAAAGCGCTC
TCCCTGGGCGTGACTAAGCTAGTTGAGCGCTGGATTTCGGTTTCCGGAGTCGCCGATGATCCAAATAATT
ATCTATTTTGTCGTGTTCGCAAGAACGGAGTTGCTGCCCCGAGTGCAACATCACAACTCTCGACTCGAGC
TCTTGAAGGAATCTTCGAAGCTACTCATCGCCTGATCTACGGAGCCAAGGATGATTCCGGACAGCGGTAT
TTAGCGTGGTCTGGACATTCCGCCCGTGTCGGAGCTGCCCGTGACATGGCTCGCGCTGGAGTTTCCATCC
CAGAGATTATGCAAGCCGGAGGTTGGACCAACGTCAACATTGTGATGAACTATATTAGAAACTTGGATTC
TGAAACTGGCGCCATGGTTCGTCTTCTCGAAGACGGTGATTAAGATAAATGCAAAATCCTTTCAAGCATT
CCCTTCTTCTCTACGTACGCTGCCCTCGATTGTCTATCTTCCATTCTCACCAAGTTTCAACAACTTTATT
CAGTCATTCTTCTCTGGTTCATTTCCCAACCAATCTTCCCGAATAAAGCCCATCTGTCCTTTCGGCCACA
TTCCTCACCTACATCCGTACTCCTTATCTCCCGTTCTTATCCAGTCTTTTATCGTCTCTGCGTCTCGCAC
ACGTGTCTCGTCGGTAATGTATATAAATATCAAAAAAAACTTGAAAACTTGCGGAAAGATTTCCTAATAA
AAGGAGACGAATCCGGTAGGAAATCGACAAGTCTCTGCTTCTCGAAGACTAGGTGAGTTACATTTCTTTG
GCCGAATTATTTTGAAATCCTAAATTTGATAATTTCAGAGATGTCTGTAAAATTGGCTTGCTACGTCACC
GCTTCGGTCACTGTCGCCACTCTTATGGTATGCTTCATGACCATGTCAACCATCTACTCGGAGGTTGATG
GATTCAGAGAGAAGCTTGATACCGAGATGAATGTGTTCAGACAATCTACCAATGGATTGTGGAAGGACAT
AGTTGTCATCGGAAGATCTAGCAAGCGTGTCCGTTGTCAATATGAAGAGACCAACGCTACCCCAACTCCA
CATGCTGATGGATCCCCATCTGCACCTCCGGGACAGCCACCAGCAGTTCCACCAGTCTTCAACCAGCCAA
AGACTCCAAATGGAGCCAATGGAAATGGACCTACGTGTAACTGCAACGCTGATAACAAGTGTCCAGCTGG
ACCATCTGGACCAAAAGGAGTTCCAGGAGTTCCAGGACTTGATGGAGTCCCAGGATTGGACGGTGTTCCA
GGAGTTGGAGCTGATGATATCGCTCCACAACGCGAGTCTGTCGGATGCTTCACTTGCCCACAAGGACCAG
TTGGACCACCAGGAGCTCTTGGAAGACCAGGACCACGTGGACTTCCTGGCCCCAGGGGTCAAAATGGAAA
CCCAGGAAGAGATGGACAACCAGGACATCCAGGAGAGCAAGGATCATCCGGTCAAATCGGAAAGATCGGA
GAGCCAGGACCACCAGGAGAGAAGGGACGCGACGCCGAGCATCCAATCGGAAGACCAGGACCAAAGGGAC
CAAGAGGAGATCAAGGACCAACAGGACCAGCTGGACAGAACGGTCTTCACGGACCACCAGGAGAGCCAGG
AACCGTTGGACCAGAAGGACCATCTGGAAAGCAAGGACGTCAAGGACCAGACGGAACCCAGGGAGAGACT
GGACCAGACGGAAGACCAGGAAAGGATGCCGAGTACTGCCAGTGCCCAGACAAGTCTCCACCATCAGAAG
CAGTCAACGCCAACCGTGGATACAGAAATATCTAAATTGTTGGTGTTTTCTAATAAAATATTTGAGATTC
AAGGCCTATTTTTGCTTTCGTCGTAAATCTACACACGCGTCTCTTCCGTGCGAGAGTCCAAGCCAGCAGC
CAAATTCGTTGAGTGAGTATTCAACGTTTATACGTTGTCAGGCAACGAGAAATAGGAAAATGCATCGGGA
AATGTTCTTTTTTCGATTTTTTCCAAGGTTTTGACAAATTTTACCACGAATTTTGCTATGTTTTCAATTA
AAAAATATGTTATTCAACTGTTTCTATGAGGAAAATAAGGCTTTGCATGTAATTTTCTTATTCAGCATAA
TTTTTAATTAATTTGAATTTTCTGTCCTAACGTTTATTTTGTTTTCTTGGTTATGACTGATGTGAAATTA
ATTTTTGAATTTTAAGGTAATATGAAAAAGCCTGAACTGACTGCGACGTCTGTCGAGAAGTTTCTGATCG
AAAAGTTCGACAGCGTCTCCGACCTGATGCAGCTCTCGGAGGGCGAAGAATCTCGTGCTTTCAGCTTCGA
TGTAGGAGGGCGTGGATATGTCCTGCGCGTAAATAGCTGCGCCGATGGTTTCTACAAAGATCGTTATGTT
TATCGGCACTTTGCATCGGCCGCGCTCCCGATTCCGGAAGTGCTTGACATTGGGGAATTCAGCGAGAGCC
TGACCTATTGCATCTCCCGCCGTGCACAGGGTGTCACGTTGCAAGACCTGCCTGAAACCGAACTGCCCGC
TGTTCTGCAGCCGGTCGCGGAGGCCATGGATGCGATCGCTGCGGCCGATCTTAGCCAGACGAGCGGGTTC
GGCCCATTCGGACCGCAAGGAATCGGTCAATACACTACATGGCGTGATTTCATATGCGCGATTGCTGATC
CCCATGTGTATCACTGGCAAACTGTGATGGACGACACCGTCAGTGCGTCCGTCGCGCAGGCTCTCGATGA
GCTGATGCTTTGGGCCGAGGACTGCCCCGAAGTCCGGCACCTCGTGCACGCGGATTTCGGCTCCAACAAC
GTACTAACAGACAATGGCCGCATAACAGCGGTCATTGACTGGAGCGAGGCGATGTTCGGGGATTCCCAAT
ACGAGGTCGCCAACATCTTCTTCTGGAGGCCGTGGTTGGCTTGTATGGAGCAGCAGACGCGCTACTTCGA
GCGGAGGCATCCGGAGCTTGCAGGATCGCCGCGGCTCCGGGCGTATATGCTCCGCATTGGTCTTGACCAA
CTCTATCAGAGCTTGGTTGACGGCAATTTCGATGATGCAGCTTGGGCGCAGGGTCGATGCGACGCAATCG
TCCGATCCGGAGCCGGGACTGTCGGGCGTACACAAATCGCCCGCAGAAGCGCGGCCGTCTGGACCGATGG
CTGTGTAGAAGTACTCGCCGATAGTGGAAACAGGAGGCCATCGACGCGGCCCCGGGCCAAGGAGTAGATT
TTCAAATTTTAAATACTGAATATTTGTTTTTTTTCCTATTATTTATTTATTCTCTTTGTGTTTTTTTTCT
TGCTTTGTAAAAAATTAATTCAATCCAAATCTAAGCATGCATAACTTCGTATAATGTATGCTATACGAAG
TTATCTCCCGTTCGTGGGAGGCCCAGATGCGCGCTTAAGTTATATATTTGTTTAAACTTACCTTTCCGGA
TTGACCGGTCTTGTAGAGCTCGTCCATTCCGTGGGTGATTCCGGCGGCGGTGACGAACTCGAGGAGGACC
ATGTGGTCACGCTTCTCGTTTGGGTCCTTGGAGAGGGCGGATTGGGTGGAGAGGTAGTGGTTGTCTGGGA
GGAGGACTGGTCCGTCTCCGATTGGGGTGTTTTGTTGGTAGTGGTCGGCGAGTTGGACGGATCCGTCCTC
GATGTTGTGACGGATCTGAAAATTTAAATCAGATTAGTTAGTTAGTAAAATCATGTTTAAACTTACCTTG
AAGTTGACCTTGATTCCGTTCTTTTGCTTGTCGGCCATGATGTAGACGTTGTGGGAGTTGTAGTTGTACT
CGAGCTTGTGTCCGAGGATGTTTCCGTCCTCCTTGAAGTCGATTCCCTGAAAATTTAAATATGTATGGTT
AGTTAGTACCGAACTGTTTAAACTTACCTTGAGCTCGATACGGTTGACGAGGGTGTCTCCCTCGAACTTG
ACCTCGGCACGGGTCTTGTAGTTTCCGTCGTCCTGAAAATTTAAATAATCAGTAGTTAGTATATATATGT
TTAAACTTACCTTGAAGAAGATGGTACGCTCTTGGACGTATCCCTCTGGCATGGCGGACTTGAAGAAGTC
GTGACGCTTCATGTGGTCTGGGTAACGGGAGAAGCATTGGACTCCGTAGCAGAAGGTGGTGACGAGGGTT
GGCCATGGGACTGGGAGCTTTCCGGTGGTGCAGATGAACTTGAGGGTGAGCTTTCCGTAGGTGGCGTCTC
CCTCTCCCTCTCCGGAGACGGAGAACTTGTGTCCGTTGACGTCTCCGTCGAGCTCGACGAGGATTGGGAC
AACTCCAGTGAACAATTCTTCTCCTTTACTCATCGATGCTCCGTCGAGGGAACGGAATTGAGCAAGTTGC
TCGGAGGAAACAGATCCAGACTCCTTCCTAGGCTCGCAGTTCTCTTGTTCAGACATATCGTTAGCACGAC
TAGTGCATTGGGATATCCCAATACGCGTCAATTCACTGGCCGTCGTTTTACAACGTCGTGACTGGGAAAA
CCCTGGCGTTACCCAACTTAATCGCCTTGCAGCACATCCCCCTTTCGCCAGCTGGCGTAATAGCGAAGAG
GCCCGCACCGATCGCCCTTCCCAACAGTTGCGCAGCCTGAATGGCGAATGGCGCCTGATGCGGTATTTTC
TCCTTACGCATCTGTGCGGTATTTCACACCGCATATGGTGCACTCTCAGTACAATCTGCTCTGATGCCGC
ATAGTTAAGCCAGCCCCGACACCCGCCAACACCCGCTGACGCGCCCTGACGGGCTTGTCTGCTCCCGGCA
TCCGCTTACAGACAAGCTGTGACAGTCTCCGGGAGCTGCATGTGTCAGAGGTTTTCACCGTCATCACCGA
AACGCGCGAGACAAAAGGGCCTCGTGATACGCCTATTTTTATAGGTTAATGTCATGATAATAATGGTTTC
TTAGACGTCAGGTGGCACTTTTCGGGGAAATGTGCGCGGAACCCCTATTTGTTTATTTTTCTAAATACAT
TCAAATATGTATCCGCTCATGAGACAATAACCCTGATAAATGCTTCAATAATATTGAAAAAGGAAGAGTA
TGAGTATTCAACATTTCCGTGTCGCCCTTATTCCCTTTTTTGCGGCATTTTGCCTTCCTGTTTTTGCTCA
CCCAGAAACGCTGGTGAAAGTAAAAGATGCTGAAGATCAGTTGGGTGCACGAGTGGGTTACATCGAACTG
GATCTCAACAGCGGTAAGATCCTTGAGAGTTTTCGCCCCGAAGAACGTTTTCCAATGATGAGCACTTTTA
AAGTTCTGCTATGTGGCGCGGTATTATCCCGTATTGACGCCGGGCAAGAGCAACTCGGTCGCCGCATACA
CTATTCTCAGAATGACTTGGTTGAGTACTCACCAGTCACAGAAAAGCATCTTACGGATGGCATGACAGTA
AGAGAATTATGCAGTGCTGCCATAACCATGAGTGATAACACTGCGGCCAACTTACTTCTGACAACGATCG
GAGGACCGAAGGAGCTAACCGCTTTTTTGCACAACATGGGGGATCATGTAACTCGCCTTGATCGTTGGGA
ACCGGAGCTGAATGAAGCCATACCAAACGACGAGCGTGACACCACGATGCCTGTAGCAATGGCAACAACG
TTGCGCAAACTATTAACTGGCGAACTACTTACTCTAGCTTCCCGGCAACAATTAATAGACTGGATGGAGG
CGGATAAAGTTGCAGGACCACTTCTGCGCTCGGCCCTTCCGGCTGGCTGGTTTATTGCTGATAAATCTGG
AGCCGGTGAGCGTGGTTCTCGCGGTATCATTGCAGCACTGGGGCCAGATGGTAAGCCCTCCCGTATCGTA
GTTATCTACACGACGGGGAGTCAGGCAACTATGGATGAACGAAATAGACAGATCGCTGAGATAGGTGCCT
CACTGATTAAGCATTGGTAACTGTCAGACCAAGTTTACTCATATATACTTTAGATTGATTTAAAACTTCA
TTTTTAATTTAAAAGGATCTAGGTGAAGATCCTTTTTGATAATCTCATGACCAAAATCCCTTAACGTGAG
TTTTCGTTCCACTGAGCGTCAGACCCCGTAGAAAAGATCAAAGGATCTTC
Features (pLannotate 1.2.2; 18 found; start..end, strand, type, name):
      1..589     +  rep_origin     ori: high-copy-number ColE1/pMB1/pBR322/pUC origin of replication
    772..864     +  CDS            lacI (fragment): lac repressor; lacI; The lac repressor binds to the lac operator to inhibit transcription in E. coli. This inhibition can be relieved by adding lactose or isopropyl-β-D-thiogalactopyranoside (IPTG).
    877..898     +  protein_bind   CAP binding site: CAP binding activates transcription in the presence of cAMP. E. coli catabolite activator protein
    913..943     +  promoter       lac promoter: promoter for the E. coli lac operon
    951..967     +  protein_bind   lac operator: The lac repressor binds to the lac operator to inhibit transcription in E. coli. This inhibition can be relieved by adding lactose or isopropyl-β-D-thiogalactopyranoside (IPTG). lac repressor encoded by lacI
   1181..1214    -  protein_bind   loxP: Cre-mediated recombination occurs in the 8-bp core sequence (GCATACAT). Cre recombinase
   1219..1272    -  CDS            hsp-16.1 (fragment): HSP11_CAEEL - Also known as hsp16-1b. Experimental evidence at transcript level: Swiss-Prot protein existence level 2. From Caenorhabditis elegans.
   1621..2700    +  CDS            cre: RECR_BPP1 - Experimental evidence at protein level: Swiss-Prot protein existence level 1. Catalyzes site-specific recombination between two 34-base- pair LOXP sites. Its role is to maintain the phage genome as a monomeric unit-copy plasmid in the lysogenic state. From Escherichia phage P1 (Bacteriophage P1).
   2709..2743    +  terminator     tbb-2 terminator (fragment): tbb-2; transcription terminator for the C. elegans tubulin beta-2 gene
   3121..4092    +  CDS            sqt-1: SQT1_CAEEL - Also known as rol-5. Protein inferred from homology: Swiss-Prot protein existence level 3. Nematode cuticles are composed largely of collagen-like proteins. The cuticle functions both as an exoskeleton and as a barrier to protect the worm from its environment. This is a collagen critical for organismal morphogenesis. Mutations in sqt-1 can lengthen, shorten, or helically twist the entire animal. From Caenorhabditis elegans.
   4502..5524    +  CDS            hph: KHYB_ECOLX - Experimental evidence at protein level: Swiss-Prot protein existence level 1. The aminoglycoside phosphotransferases achieve inactivation of their antibiotic substrates by phosphorylation. Only phosphorylates hygromycin and closely related compounds such as demethyl analogs and destomycin. From Escherichia coli.
   5641..5674    -  protein_bind   loxP: Cre-mediated recombination occurs in the 8-bp core sequence (GCATACAT). Cre recombinase
   5750..6592    -  CDS            mEGFP (fragment): monomeric enhanced GFP, optimized with synthetic introns for expression in C. elegans
   6751..6908    +  CDS            lacZα (fragment): LacZα fragment of β-galactosidase; lacZ fragment
   6914..7013    -  misc_feature   bom (fragment): basis of mobility region from pBR322
   7115..7150    -  CDS            rop (fragment): Rop protein, which maintains plasmids at low copy number; rop
   7245..7349    +  promoter       AmpR promoter: bla
   7350..8210    +  CDS            AmpR: β-lactamase; bla; confers resistance to ampicillin, carbenicillin, and related antibiotics
