[The description below was written by a language model from this plasmid's Addgene catalogue record and pLannotate feature annotations shown in this document.]
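Description:
pTG614 is a pUC19-based bacterial plasmid that serves as a homology-directed repair template for inserting a GFP tag into the C. elegans genome using a nested self-excising selection cassette (NSEC). It is maintained in E. coli through the high-copy ColE1/pUC origin and selected with ampicillin via the β-lactamase gene. Remnants of the pUC19 lac region (CAP site, lac promoter and operator, lacZα fragment) flank the insert but play no role in the worm.

The payload pairs a monomeric enhanced GFP coding sequence, optimized with synthetic introns for C. elegans expression, with a loxP-flanked selection cassette. Between the two loxP sites the annotation detects an hsp-16.1 fragment, suggesting heat-shock regulatory sequence, next to a Cre recombinase coding sequence followed by a tbb-2 terminator fragment. The cassette also carries sqt-1, a cuticle collagen gene whose mutant alleles alter body shape and provide a visible marker in cassettes of this type, and hph, which confers hygromycin resistance for drug selection of edited animals. In self-excising cassettes of this kind, integrants are identified by drug resistance and the visible phenotype. Cre is then induced to recombine the loxP sites and delete the cassette, including Cre itself, leaving the fluorescent tag and a single loxP scar.

The "nested" name suggests the cassette sits within the GFP sequence, perhaps in an intron, but the table annotates only one GFP fragment beside a loxP site, so the exact arrangement is not confirmed. The record names no target gene and annotates no homology arms, so this is probably a generic template to which locus-specific arms are added. The promoters driving sqt-1 and hph are not annotated.
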