Addgene plasmid #237389: pTG614
Purpose: GFP^NSEC^ repair template
Depositing lab: Ariel Pani. Depositing organization: University of Virginia. Publication: Engineering the C. elegans genome with a nested, self-excising selection cassette. Gibney TV, Pani AM. Genetics. 2026 Jan 20:iyag016. doi: 10.1093/genetics/iyag016. PubMed 41557645.
Backbone
  Vector backbone: pUC19
Growth in bacteria
  Bacterial resistance: Ampicillin, 100 μg/mL
  Growth temperature: 37°C
  Growth strain: DH5alpha
  Copy number: Unknown
Gene/Insert
  Gene/Insert name: GFP^NSEC^
  Species: C. elegans (nematode), Synthetic
Terms and licenses: Academic/Nonprofit Terms; Industry Terms: Not Available to Industry
Depositor comments: Please visit https://doi.org/10.1101/2025.04.11.648432 for bioRxiv preprint.
How to cite: pTG614 was a gift from Ariel Pani (Addgene plasmid # 237389 ; http://n2t.net/addgene:237389 ; RRID:Addgene_237389)
